>Addgene plasmid #77161 | DOLK gRNA (BRDN0001149356) | addgene full sequence | sequence record 187234 | Addgene Assembled Sequence
CCCGGGTGCAAAGATGGATAAAGTTTTAAACAGAGAGGAATCTTTGCAGCTAATGGACCTTCTAGGTCTT
GAAAGGAGTGGGAATTGGCTCCGGTGCCCGTCAGTGGGCAGAGCGCACATCGCCCACAGTCCCCGAGAAG
TTGGGGGGAGGGGTCGGCAATTGATCCGGTGCCTAGAGAAGGTGGCGCGGGGTAAACTGGGAAAGTGATG
TCGTGTACTGGCTCCGCCTTTTTCCCGAGGGTGGGGGAGAACCGTATATAAGTGCAGTAGTCGCCGTGAA
CGTTCTTTTTCGCAACGGGTTTGCCGCCAGAACACAGGTAAGTGCCGTGTGTGGTTCCCGCGGGCCTGGC
CTCTTTACGGGTTATGGCCCTTGCGTGCCTTGAATTACTTCCACCTGGCTGCAGTACGTGATTCTTGATC
CCGAGCTTCGGGTTGGAAGTGGGTGGGAGAGTTCGAGGCCTTGCGCTTAAGGAGCCCCTTCGCCTCGTGC
TTGAGTTGAGGCCTGGCCTGGGCGCTGGGGCCGCCGCGTGCGAATCTGGTGGCACCTTCGCGCCTGTCTC
GCTGCTTTCGATAAGTCTCTAGCCATTTAAAATTTTTGATGACCTGCTGCGACGCTTTTTTTCTGGCAAG
ATAGTCTTGTAAATGCGGGCCAAGATCTGCACACTGGTATTTCGGTTTTTGGGGCCGCGGGCGGCGACGG
GGCCCGTGCGTCCCAGCGCACATGTTCGGCGAGGCGGGGCCTGCGAGCGCGGCCACCGAGAATCGGACGG
GGGTAGTCTCAAGCTGGCCGGCCTGCTCTGGTGCCTGGCCTCGCGCCGCCGTGTATCGCCCCGCCCTGGG
CGGCAAGGCTGGCCCGGTCGGCACCAGTTGCGTGAGCGGAAAGATGGCCGCTTCCCGGCCCTGCTGCAGG
GAGCTCAAAATGGAGGACGCGGCGCTCGGGAGAGCGGGCGGGTGAGTCACCCACACAAAGGAAAAGGGCC
TTTCCGTCCTCAGCCGTCGCTTCATGTGACTCCACGGAGTACCGGGCGCCGTCCAGGCACCTCGATTAGT
TCTCGAGCTTTTGGAGTACGTCGTCTTTAGGTTGGGGGGAGGGGTTTTATGCGATGGAGTTTCCCCACAC
TGAGTGGGTGGAGACTGAAGTTAGGCCAGCTTGGCACTTGATGTAATTCTCCTTGGAATTTGCCCTTTTT
GAGTTTGGATCTTGGTTCATTCTCAAGCCTCAGACAGTGGTTCAAAGTTTTTTTCTTCCATTTCAGGTGT
CGTGACGTACGGCCACCATGACCGAGTACAAGCCCACGGTGCGCCTCGCCACCCGCGACGACGTCCCCAG
GGCCGTACGCACCCTCGCCGCCGCGTTCGCCGACTACCCCGCCACGCGCCACACCGTCGATCCGGACCGC
CACATCGAGCGGGTCACCGAGCTGCAAGAACTCTTCCTCACGCGCGTCGGGCTCGACATCGGCAAGGTGT
GGGTCGCGGACGACGGCGCCGCCGTGGCGGTCTGGACCACGCCGGAGAGCGTCGAAGCGGGGGCGGTGTT
CGCCGAGATCGGCCCGCGCATGGCCGAGTTGAGCGGTTCCCGGCTGGCCGCGCAGCAACAGATGGAAGGC
CTCCTGGCGCCGCACCGGCCCAAGGAGCCCGCGTGGTTCCTGGCCACCGTCGGAGTCTCGCCCGACCACC
AGGGCAAGGGTCTGGGCAGCGCCGTCGTGCTCCCCGGAGTGGAGGCGGCCGAGCGCGCCGGGGTGCCCGC
CTTCCTGGAGACCTCCGCGCCCCGCAACCTCCCCTTCTACGAGCGGCTCGGCTTCACCGTCACCGCCGAC
GTCGAGGTGCCCGAAGGACCGCGCACCTGGTGCATGACCCGCAAGCCCGGTGCCTGAACGCGTTAAGTCG
ACAATCAACCTCTGGATTACAAAATTTGTGAAAGATTGACTGGTATTCTTAACTATGTTGCTCCTTTTAC
GCTATGTGGATACGCTGCTTTAATGCCTTTGTATCATGCTATTGCTTCCCGTATGGCTTTCATTTTCTCC
TCCTTGTATAAATCCTGGTTGCTGTCTCTTTATGAGGAGTTGTGGCCCGTTGTCAGGCAACGTGGCGTGG
TGTGCACTGTGTTTGCTGACGCAACCCCCACTGGTTGGGGCATTGCCACCACCTGTCAGCTCCTTTCCGG
GACTTTCGCTTTCCCCCTCCCTATTGCCACGGCGGAACTCATCGCCGCCTGCCTTGCCCGCTGCTGGACA
GGGGCTCGGCTGTTGGGCACTGACAATTCCGTGGTGTTGTCGGGGAAATCATCGTCCTTTCCTTGGCTGC
TCGCCTGTGTTGCCACCTGGATTCTGCGCGGGACGTCCTTCTGCTACGTCCCTTCGGCCCTCAATCCAGC
GGACCTTCCTTCCCGCGGCCTGCTGCCGGCTCTGCGGCCTCTTCCGCGTCTTCGCCTTCGCCCTCAGACG
AGTCGGATCTCCCTTTGGGCCGCCTCCCCGCGTCGACTTTAAGACCAATGACTTACAAGGCAGCTGTAGA
TCTTAGCCACTTTTTAAAAGAAAAGGGGGGACTGGAAGGGCTAATTCACTCCCAACGAAGACAAGATCTG
CTTTTTGCTTGTACTGGGTCTCTCTGGTTAGACCAGATCTGAGCCTGGGAGCTCTCTGGCTAACTAGGGA
ACCCACTGCTTAAGCCTCAATAAAGCTTGCCTTGAGTGCTTCAAGTAGTGTGTGCCCGTCTGTTGTGTGA
CTCTGGTAACTAGAGATCCCTCAGACCCTTTTAGTCAGTGTGGAAAATCTCTAGCAGTACGTATAGTAGT
TCATGTCATCTTATTATTCAGTATTTATAACTTGCAAAGAAATGAATATCAGAGAGTGAGAGGAACTTGT
TTATTGCAGCTTATAATGGTTACAAATAAAGCAATAGCATCACAAATTTCACAAATAAAGCATTTTTTTC
ACTGCATTCTAGTTGTGGTTTGTCCAAACTCATCAATGTATCTTATCATGTCTGGCTCTAGCTATCCCGC
CCCTAACTCCGCCCATCCCGCCCCTAACTCCGCCCAGTTCCGCCCATTCTCCGCCCCATGGCTGACTAAT
TTTTTTTATTTATGCAGAGGCCGAGGCCGCCTCGGCCTCTGAGCTATTCCAGAAGTAGTGAGGAGGCTTT
TTTGGAGGCCTAGGGACGTACCCAATTCGCCCTATAGTGAGTCGTATTACGCGCGCTCACTGGCCGTCGT
TTTACAACGTCGTGACTGGGAAAACCCTGGCGTTACCCAACTTAATCGCCTTGCAGCACATCCCCCTTTC
GCCAGCTGGCGTAATAGCGAAGAGGCCCGCACCGATCGCCCTTCCCAACAGTTGCGCAGCCTGAATGGCG
AATGGG
[124 nt withheld, positions 3367-3490]
C
[91 nt withheld, positions 3492-3582]
A
[49 nt withheld, positions 3584-3632]
CCTTTGACGTTGGAGTCCACGTTCTTT
[37 nt withheld, positions 3660-3696]
ACCCTATCTCGGTCTATTCTTTTGATTTATAAGGGATTTTGCCGATTTCGGCCTATTGGTTAAAAAATGA
GCTGATTTAACAAAAATTTAACGCGAATTTTAACAAAATATTAACGCTTACAATTTAGGTGGCACTTTTC
GGGGAAATGTGCGCGGAACCCCTATTTGTTTATTTTTCTAAATACATTCAAATATGTATCCGCTCATGAG
ACAATAACCCTGATAAATGCTTCAATAATATTGAAAAAGGAAGAGTATGAGTATTCAACATTTCCGTGTC
GCCCTTATTCCCTTTTTTGCGGCATTTTGCCTTCCTGTTTTTGCTCACCCAGAAACGCTGGTGAAAGTAA
AAGATGCTGAAGATCAGTTGGGTGCACGAGTGGGTTACATCGAACTGGATCTCAACAGCGGTAAGATCCT
TGAGAGTTTTCGCCCCGAAGAACGTTTTCCAATGATGAGCACTTTTAAAGTTCTGCTATGTGGCGCGGTA
TTATCCCGTATTGACGCCGGGCAAGAGCAACTCGGTCGCCGCATACACTATTCTCAGAATGACTTGGTTG
AGTACTCACCAGTCACAGAAAAGCATCTTACGGATGGCATGACAGTAAGAGAATTATGCAGTGCTGCCAT
AACCATGAGTGATAACACTGCGGCCAACTTACTTCTGACAACGATCGGAGGACCGAAGGAGCTAACCGCT
TTTTTGCACAACATGGGGGATCATGTAACTCGCCTTGATCGTTGGGAACCGGAGCTGAATGAAGCCATAC
CAAACGACGAGCGTGACACCACGATGCCTGTAGCAATGGCAACAACGTTGCGCAAACTATTAACTGGCGA
ACTACTTACTCTAGCTTCCCGGCAACAATTAATAGACTGGATGGAGGCGGATAAAGTTGCAGGACCACTT
CTGCGCTCGGCCCTTCCGGCTGGCTGGTTTATTGCTGATAAATCTGGAGCCGGTGAGCGTGGGTCTCGCG
GTATCATTGCAGCACTGGGGCCAGATGGTAAGCCCTCCCGTATCGTAGTTATCTACACGACGGGGAGTCA
GGCAACTATGGATGAACGAAATAGACAGATCGCTGAGATAGGTGCCTCACTGATTAAGCATTGGTAACTG
TCAGACCAAGTTTACTCATATATACTTTAGATTGATTTAAAACTTCATTTTTAATTTAAAAGGATCTAGG
TGAAGATCCTTTTTGATAATCTCATGACCAAAATCCCTTAACGTGAGTTTTCGTTCCACTGAGCGTCAGA
CCCCGTAGAAAAGATCAAAGGATCTTCTTGAGATCCTTTTTTTCTGCGCGTAATCTGCTGCTTGCAAACA
AAAAAACCACCGCTACCAGCGGTGGTTTGTTTGCCGGATCAAGAGCTACCAACTCTTTTTCCGAAGGTAA
CTGGCTTCAGCAGAGCGCAGATACCAAATACTGTTCTTCTAGTGTAGCCGTAGTTAGGCCACCACTTCAA
GAACTCTGTAGCACCGCCTACATACCTCGCTCTGCTAATCCTGTTACCAGTGGCTGCTGCCAGTGGCGAT
AAGTCGTGTCTTACCGGGTTGGACTCAAGACGATAGTTACCGGATAAGGCGCAGCGGTCGGGCTGAACGG
GGGGTTCGTGCACACAGCCCAGCTTGGAGCGAACGACCTACACCGAACTGAGATACCTACAGCGTGAGCT
ATGAGAAAGCGCCACGCTTCCCGAAGGGAGAAAGGCGGACAGGTATCCGGTAAGCGGCAGGGTCGGAACA
GGAGAGCGCACGAGGGAGCTTCCAGGGGGAAACGCCTGGTATCTTTATAGTCCTGTCGGGTTTCGCCACC
TCTGACTTGAGCGTCGATTTTTGTGATGCTCGTCAGGGGGGCGGAGCCTATGGAAAAACGCCAGCAACGC
GGCCTTTTTACGGTTCCTGGCCTTTTGCTGGCCTTTTGCTCACATGTTCTTTCCTGCGTTATCCCCTGAT
TCTGTGGATAACCGTATTACCGCCTTTGAGTGAGCTGATACCGCTCGCCGCAGCCGAACGACCGAGCGCA
GCGAGTCAGTGAGCGAGGAAGCGGAAGAGCGCCCAATACGCAAACCGCCTCTCCCCGCGCGTTGGCCGAT
TCATTAATGCAGCTGGCACGACAGGTTTCCCGACTGGAAAGCGGGCAGTGAGCGCAACGCAATTAATGTG
AGTTAGCTCACTCATTAGGCACCCCAGGCTTTACACTTTATGCTTCCGGCTCGTATGTTGTGTGGAATTG
TGAGCGGATAACAATTTCACACAGGAAACAGCTATGACCATGATTACGCCAAGCGCGCAATTAACCCTCA
CTAAAGGGAACAAAAGCTGGAGCTGCAAGCTTAATGTAGTCTTATGCAATACTCTTGTAGTCTTGCAACA
TGGTAACGATGAGTTAGCAACATGCCTTACAAGGAGAGAAAAAGCACCGTGCATGCCGATTGGTGGAAGT
AAGGTGGTACGATCGTGCCTTATTAGGAAGGCAACAGACGGGTCTGACATGGATTGGACGAACCACTGAA
TTGCCGCATTGCAGAGATATTGTATTTAAGTGCCTAGCTCGATACATAAACGGGTCTCTCTGGTTAGACC
AGATCTGAGCCTGGGAGCTCTCTGGCTAACTAGGGAACCCACTGCTTAAGCCTCAATAAAGCTTGCCTTG
AGTGCTTCAAGTAGTGTGTGCCCGTCTGTTGTGTGACTCTGGTAACTAGAGATCCCTCAGACCCTTTTAG
TCAGTGTGGAAAATCTCTAGCAGTGGCGCCCGAACAGGGACTTGAAAGCGAAAGGGAAACCAGAGGAGCT
CTCTCGACGCAGGACTCGGCTTGCTGAAGCGCGCACGGCAAGAGGCGAGGGGCGGCGACTGGTGAGTACG
CCAAAAATTTTGACTAGCGGAGGCTAGAAGGAGAGAGATGGGTGCGAGAGCGTCAGTATTAAGCGGGGGA
GAATTAGATCGCGATGGGAAAAAATTCGGTTAAGGCCAGGGGGAAAGAAAAAATATAAATTAAAACATAT
AGTATGGGCAAGCAGGGAGCTAGAACGATTCGCAGTTAATCCTGGCCTGTTAGAAACATCAGAAGGCTGT
AGACAAATACTGGGACAGCTACAACCATCCCTTCAGACAGGATCAGAAGAACTTAGATCATTATATAATA
CAGTAGCAACCCTCTATTGTGTGCATCAAAGGATAGAGATAAAAGACACCAAGGAAGCTTTAGACAAGAT
AGAGGAAGAGCAAAACAAAAGTAAGACCACCGCACAGCAAGCGGCCGCTGATCTTCAGACCTGGAGGAGG
AGATATGAGGGACAATTGGAGAAGTGAATTATATAAATATAAAGTAGTAAAAATTGAACCATTAGGAGTA
GCACCCACCAAGGCAAAGAGAAGAGTGGTGCAGAGAGAAAAAAGAGCAGTGGGAATAGGAGCTTTGTTCC
TTGGGTTCTTGGGAGCAGCAGGAAGCACTATGGGCGCAGCGTCAATGACGCTGACGGTACAGGCCAGACA
ATTATTGTCTGGTATAGTGCAGCAGCAGAACAATTTGCTGAGGGCTATTGAGGCGCAACAGCATCTGTTG
CAACTCACAGTCTGGGGCATCAAGCAGCTCCAGGCAAGAATCCTGGCTGTGGAAAGATACCTAAAGGATC
AACAGCTCCTGGGGATTTGGGGTTGCTCTGGAAAACTCATTTGCACCACTGCTGTGCCTTGGAATGCTAG
TTGGAGTAATAAATCTCTGGAACAGATTTGGAATCACACGACCTGGATGGAGTGGGACAGAGAAATTAAC
AATTACACAAGCTTAATACACTCCTTAATTGAAGAATCGCAAAACCAGCAAGAAAAGAATGAACAAGAAT
TATTGGAATTAGATAAATGGGCAAGTTTGTGGAATTGGTTTAACATAACAAATTGGCTGTGGTATATAAA
ATTATTCATAATGATAGTAGGAGGCTTGGTAGGTTTAAGAATAGTTTTTGCTGTACTTTCTATAGTGAAT
AGAGTTAGGCAGGGATATTCACCATTATCGTTTCAGACCCACCTCCCAACCCCGAGGGGACCCAGAGAGG
GCCTATTTCCCATGATTCCTTCATATTTGCATATACGATACAAGGCTGTTAGAGAGATAATTAGAATTAA
TTTGACTGTAAACACAAAGATATTAGTACAAAATACGTGACGTAGAAAGTAATAATTTCTTGGGTAGTTT
GCAGTTTTAAAATTATGTTTTAAAATGGACTATCATATGCTTACCGTAACTTGAAAGTATTTCGATTTCT
TGGCTTTATATATCTTGTGGAAAGGACGAAACACCGGAGGCACTGCTGGTATTGGGGTTTTAGAGCTAGA
AATAGCAAGTTAAAATAAGGCTAGTCCGTTATCAACTTGAAAAAGTGGCACCGAGTCGGTGCTTTTTTAA
GCTTGGCGTAACTAGATCTTGAGACAAATGGCAGTATTCATCCACAATTTTAAAAGAAAAGGGGGGATTG
GGGGGTACAGTGCAGGGGAAAGAATAGTAGACATAATAGCAACAGACATACAAACTAAAGAATTACAAAA
ACAAATTACAAAAATTCAAAATTTTCGGGTTTATTACAGGGACAGCAGAGATCCACTTTGGCGCCGGCTC
GAGGGGG
Features (pLannotate 1.2.2; 29 found; start..end, strand, type, name):
     14..80      +  CDS            small t antigen (fragment): SV40 (simian virus 40) small t antigen
    106..317     +  promoter       EF-1α core promoter: core promoter for human elongation factor EF-1α
    318..1256    +  intron         EF-1α intron A: intron upstream of the start codon of human EF-1α
   1278..1877    +  CDS            PuroR (fragment): puromycin N-acetyltransferase; pac from Streptomyces; confers resistance to puromycin
   1893..2481    +  misc_feature   WPRE: woodchuck hepatitis virus posttranscriptional regulatory element
   2532..2551    +  misc_feature   cPPT/CTS (fragment): central polypurine tract and central termination sequence of HIV-1
   2553..2786    +  LTR            3' LTR (ΔU3): self-inactivating 3' long terminal repeat (LTR) from HIV-1
   2864..2985    +  polyA_signal   SV40 poly(A) signal: SV40 polyadenylation signal
   3025..3160    +  rep_origin     SV40 ori: SV40 origin of replication
   3181..3199    -  promoter       T7 promoter: promoter for bacteriophage T7 RNA polymerase
   3207..3362    +  CDS            lacZα (fragment): LacZα fragment of β-galactosidase; lacZ fragment
   3367..3795    +  rep_origin     f1 ori (sequence partly withheld): f1 bacteriophage origin of replication; arrow indicates direction of (+) strand synthesis
   3848..3952    +  promoter       AmpR promoter: bla
   3953..4813    +  CDS            AmpR: β-lactamase; bla; confers resistance to ampicillin, carbenicillin, and related antibiotics
   4984..5572    +  rep_origin     ori: high-copy-number ColE1/pMB1/pBR322/pUC origin of replication
   5755..5847    +  CDS            lacI (fragment): lac repressor; lacI; The lac repressor binds to the lac operator to inhibit transcription in E. coli. This inhibition can be relieved by adding lactose or isopropyl-β-D-thiogalactopyranoside (IPTG).
   5860..5881    +  protein_bind   CAP binding site: CAP binding activates transcription in the presence of cAMP. E. coli catabolite activator protein
   5896..5926    +  promoter       lac promoter: promoter for the E. coli lac operon
   5934..5950    +  protein_bind   lac operator: The lac repressor binds to the lac operator to inhibit transcription in E. coli. This inhibition can be relieved by adding lactose or isopropyl-β-D-thiogalactopyranoside (IPTG). lac repressor encoded by lacI
   5995..6013    +  promoter       T3 promoter: promoter for bacteriophage T3 RNA polymerase
   6041..6267    +  promoter       RSV promoter: Rous sarcoma virus enhancer/promoter
   6268..6448    +  LTR            5' LTR (truncated): truncated 5' long terminal repeat (LTR) from HIV-1
   6495..6620    +  misc_feature   HIV-1 Ψ: packaging signal of human immunodeficiency virus type 1
   6604..6967    +  CDS            HIV-1 gag (fragment): gag protein from human immunodeficiency virus 1; gag
   7113..7346    +  misc_feature   RRE: The Rev response element (RRE) of HIV-1 allows for Rev-dependent mRNA export from the nucleus to the cytoplasm.
   7723..7749    +  CDS            Rev (fragment): human immunodeficiency virus 1 (HIV-1) Rev protein; rev; enhances nuclear export of unspliced and incompletely spliced viral mRNAs
   7753..7993    +  promoter       U6 promoter: RNA polymerase III promoter for human U6 snRNA
   8023..8098    +  misc_RNA       gRNA scaffold: guide RNA scaffold for the Streptococcus pyogenes CRISPR/Cas9 system
   8154..8271    +  misc_feature   cPPT/CTS: central polypurine tract and central termination sequence of HIV-1
