[The description below was written by a language model from this plasmid's Addgene catalogue record and pLannotate feature annotations shown in this document.]
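Description:
DOLK gRNA (BRDN0001149356) is a third-generation lentiviral guide RNA plasmid built on the lentiGuide-Puro backbone and designed to direct Streptococcus pyogenes Cas9 to the human DOLK gene (dolichol kinase). The guide was designed against the DOLK reference transcript and belongs to a human kinome gRNA collection. In bacteria the 8.3 kb plasmid is maintained by a high-copy ColE1/pUC-type origin and selected with ampicillin through the bla gene. An f1 origin, an SV40 origin and remnants of lac and phage-promoter cloning sequences are also annotated in the backbone.

The lentiviral transfer cassette begins with an RSV promoter fused to a truncated HIV-1 5' LTR, which makes genomic RNA production Tat-independent. It is followed by the Ψ packaging signal with a partial gag sequence and the Rev response element for nuclear export of the unspliced viral RNA. A human U6 RNA polymerase III promoter drives the DOLK-specific spacer joined to the SpCas9 gRNA scaffold, and the spacer itself occupies the short unannotated gap between these two features. Downstream lie a cPPT/CTS element, which aids nuclear import of the preintegration complex, and an EF-1α promoter with its first intron driving puromycin N-acetyltransferase for selection of transduced mammalian cells. A WPRE enhances transcript expression, and the ΔU3 self-inactivating 3' LTR closes the provirus.

The plasmid does not encode Cas9, so it is meant to be packaged into virus and used in cells that already express Cas9 or that also receive a separate Cas9 vector, typically to knock out DOLK.
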