Addgene plasmid #77161: DOLK gRNA (BRDN0001149356)
Purpose: 3rd generation lentiviral gRNA plasmid targeting human DOLK
Depositing lab: John Doench & David Root. Depositing organization: Broad Institute. Publication: Optimized sgRNA design to maximize activity and minimize off-target effects of CRISPR-Cas9. Doench JG, Fusi N, Sullender M, Hegde M, Vaimberg EW, Donovan KF, Smith I, Tothova Z, Wilen C, Orchard R, Virgin HW, Listgarten J, Root DE. Nat Biotechnol. 2016 Jan 18. doi: 10.1038/nbt.3437. PubMed 26780180.
Backbone
  Vector backbone: lentiGuide-Puro
  Backbone manufacturer: Zhang Lab (Addgene plasmid # 52963)
  Vector type: Mammalian Expression, Lentiviral, CRISPR
  Selectable markers: Puromycin
Growth in bacteria
  Bacterial resistance: Ampicillin, 100 μg/mL
  Growth temperature: 37°C
  Growth strain: DH5alpha
  Copy number: High Copy
Gene/Insert
  Gene/Insert name: DOLK (alt names: DOLK; NM_014908.3)
  gRNA/shRNA sequence: GAGGCACTGCTGGTATTGGG
  Species: H. sapiens (human)
  Entrez Gene: DOLK (a.k.a. CDG1M, DK, DK1, SEC59, TMEM15)
  Promoter: hU6
  Cloning method: Unknown
  Sequencing primers: 5′ U6-F; 3′ pS2-R
Terms and licenses: Academic/Nonprofit Terms; Industry Terms: Not Available to Industry
Depositor comments: The gRNA was designed to target the following Genbank reference sequence(s): NM_014908.3. Note that this plasmid does NOT contain Cas9. It should be used in conjunction with lentiCas9-Blast (Addgene #52962) or otherwise with cell lines already expressing Cas9. Browse the full kinome gRNA library at http://www.addgene.org/pooled-library/broadgpp-human-kinome/ or visit http://www.broadinstitute.org/rnai/public/ for detailed protocols and information.
How to cite: DOLK gRNA (BRDN0001149356) was a gift from John Doench & David Root (Addgene plasmid # 77161 ; http://n2t.net/addgene:77161 ; RRID:Addgene_77161)
