>Addgene plasmid #77161 | DOLK gRNA (BRDN0001149356) | depositor partial sequence | sequence record 144621 | Target Sequence
GAGGCACTGCTGGTATTGGG
