>Addgene plasmid #77161 | DOLK gRNA (BRDN0001149356) | addgene partial sequence | sequence record 187233 | hU6-F
GAAAGTAATAATTTCTTGGGTAGTTTGCAGTTTTAAAATTATGTTTTAAAATGGACTATCATATGCTTAC
CGTAACTTGAAAGTATTTCGATTTCTTGGCTTTATATATCTTGTGGAAAGGACGAAACACCGGAGGCACT
GCTGGTATTGGGGTTTTAGAGCTAGAAATAGCAAGTTAAAATAAGGCTAGTCCGTTATCAACTTGAAAAA
GTGGCACCGAGTCGGTGCTTTTTTAAGCTTGGCGTAACTAGATCTTGAGACAAATGGCAGTATTCATCCA
CAATTTTAAAAGAAAAGGGGGGATTGGGGGGTACAGTGCAGGGGAAAGAATAGTAGACATAATAGCAACA
GACATACAAACTAAAGAATTACAAAAACAAATTACAAAAATTCAAAATTTTCGGGTTTATTACAGGGACA
GCAGAGATCCACTTTGGCGCCGGCTCGAGGGGGCCCGGGTGCAAAGATGGATAAAGTTTTAAACAGAGAG
GAATCTTTGCAGCTAATGGACCTTCTAGGTCTTGAAAGGAGTGGGAATTGGCTCCGGTGCCCGTCAGTGG
GCAGAGCGCA
